Addgene plasmid #11659: pPRIME-CMV-Neo-recipient
Purpose: (Empty Backbone) 3rd generation lentiviral transfer vector. pPRIME-mating recipient plasmid with CMV promoter controlling Neomycin expression
Depositing lab: Stephen Elledge. Depositing organization: Brigham and Women's Hospital. Publication: A lentiviral microRNA-based system for single-copy polymerase II-regulated RNA interference in mammalian cells. Stegmeier F, Hu G, Rickles RJ, Hannon GJ, Elledge SJ. Proc Natl Acad Sci U S A. 2005 Sep 13. 102(37):13212-7. 10.1073/pnas.0506306102 PubMed 16141338.
Backbone
  Vector backbone: pPRIME-CMV-Neo-recipient
  Backbone size (bp): 8719
  Vector type: Mammalian Expression, Lentiviral
Growth in bacteria
  Bacterial resistance: Ampicillin, 100 μg/mL
  Growth temperature: 37°C
  Growth strain: DH5alpha
  Copy number: Low Copy
Gene/Insert
  Gene/Insert name: None
  Tag / fusion protein: Neo (N terminal on backbone)
  Cloning method: Restriction Enzyme
  Sequencing primers: 5′ na
Terms and licenses: Academic/Nonprofit Terms; Industry Terms: Not Available to Industry
Depositor comments: This recipient plasmid contains pheS Gly294 between the I-SceI sites, which can be selected against using Cl-Phe.
How to cite: pPRIME-CMV-Neo-recipient was a gift from Stephen Elledge (Addgene plasmid # 11659 ; http://n2t.net/addgene:11659 ; RRID:Addgene_11659)
