[The description below was written by a language model from this plasmid's Addgene catalogue record and pLannotate feature annotations shown in this document.]
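Description:
pPRIME-CMV-Neo-recipient is an empty third-generation lentiviral transfer vector of 8,719 bp that serves as the recipient plasmid in the pPRIME "mating" system for microRNA-based RNA interference in mammalian cells. It is maintained in E. coli through a ColE1/pUC-type origin with ampicillin selection from a bla cassette. The catalogue lists it as low copy, even though the annotated origin is of the high-copy type. A fragment of the pBR322 bom region is also present.

The viral portion begins with a CMV enhancer/promoter fused to a truncated HIV-1 5' LTR, which allows Tat-independent production of genomic RNA in packaging cells. This is followed by the Ψ packaging signal with a partial gag sequence, the Rev response element for Rev-dependent nuclear export, and the cPPT/CTS. An internal CMV enhancer/promoter then drives the neomycin phosphotransferase gene (G418 resistance). Immediately downstream of it lies 5' miR-30a flanking sequence, so that a hairpin placed in this context would be expressed from the same Pol II transcript as the selectable marker.

In this recipient form the hairpin position is occupied by a stuffer carrying E. coli pheS, annotated in reverse orientation with a pheT fragment. The depositor describes it as the Gly294 variant flanked by I-SceI sites. This pheS variant can be selected against with chlorophenylalanine, so clones that have exchanged the stuffer for an incoming cassette can be enriched. A WPRE enhances transcript expression. It is followed by a nef-derived fragment and a truncated LTR that serves as the 3' end of the viral genome. No insert is recorded, and the vector is intended to receive shRNA cassettes for stable knockdown with G418 selection.
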