Features (pLannotate 1.2.2; 24 found; start..end, strand, type, name):
     31..83      -  misc_feature   bom (fragment): basis of mobility region from pBR322
    238..617     +  enhancer       CMV enhancer: human cytomegalovirus immediate early enhancer
    618..810     +  promoter       CMV promoter (fragment): human cytomegalovirus (CMV) immediate early promoter
    809..976     +  LTR            5' LTR (truncated) (fragment): truncated 5' long terminal repeat (LTR) from HIV-1
   1023..1148    +  misc_feature   HIV-1 Ψ: packaging signal of human immunodeficiency virus type 1
   1132..1468    +  CDS            HIV-1 gag (fragment): gag protein from human immunodeficiency virus 1; gag
   1645..1878    +  misc_feature   RRE: The Rev response element (RRE) of HIV-1 allows for Rev-dependent mRNA export from the nucleus to the cytoplasm.
   2255..2355    +  CDS            Rev (fragment): human immunodeficiency virus 1 (HIV-1) Rev protein; rev; enhances nuclear export of unspliced and incompletely spliced viral mRNAs
   2405..2522    +  misc_feature   cPPT/CTS: central polypurine tract and central termination sequence of HIV-1
   2659..2962    +  enhancer       CMV enhancer: human cytomegalovirus immediate early enhancer
   2963..3166    +  promoter       CMV promoter: human cytomegalovirus (CMV) immediate early promoter
   3212..4015    +  CDS            NeoR/KanR: aminoglycoside phosphotransferase from Tn5; aph(3')-II (or nptII); confers resistance to neomycin, kanamycin, and G418 (Geneticin®)
   4066..4158    +  ncRNA          5' miR-30a: sequence upstream of the 71-nt precursor of the human miR-30a microRNA (Zeng et al., 2002) miRNA
   4198..4299    -  CDS            pheT (fragment): SYFB_ECOLI - Experimental evidence at protein level: Swiss-Prot protein existence level 1. From Escherichia coli (strain K12).
   4317..5297    -  CDS            pheS: SYFA_ECOLI - Experimental evidence at protein level: Swiss-Prot protein existence level 1. From Escherichia coli (strain K12).
   5520..5540    -  misc_feature   MCS (fragment): pBluescript multiple cloning site
   5585..5608    +  misc_feature   MCS (fragment): pBluescript multiple cloning site
   5608..6196    +  misc_feature   WPRE: woodchuck hepatitis virus posttranscriptional regulatory element
   6197..6216    +  misc_feature   MCS (fragment): pBluescript multiple cloning site
   6218..6718    +  CDS            nef (fragment): NEF_HV1LA - Experimental evidence at protein level: Swiss-Prot protein existence level 1. Extracellular Nef protein targets CD4(+) T-lymphocytes for apoptosis by interacting with CXCR4 surface receptors. From Human immunodeficiency virus type 1 group M subtype B (isolate Lai) (HIV-1).
   6725..6905    +  LTR            5' LTR (truncated): truncated 5' long terminal repeat (LTR) from HIV-1
   6967..7555    -  rep_origin     ori: high-copy-number ColE1/pMB1/pBR322/pUC origin of replication
   7726..8586    -  CDS            AmpR: β-lactamase; bla; confers resistance to ampicillin, carbenicillin, and related antibiotics
   8587..8691    -  promoter       AmpR promoter: bla
>Addgene plasmid #11659 | pPRIME-CMV-Neo-recipient | depositor full sequence | sequence record 7005 | Author sequence
GTCGACGGATCGGGAGATCTCCCGATCCCCTATGGTGCACTCTCAGTACAATCTGCTCTGATGCCGCATA
GTTAAGCCAGTATCTGCTCCCTGCTTGTGTGTTGGAGGTCGCTGAGTAGTGCGCGAGCAAAATTTAAGCT
ACAACAAGGCAAGGCTTGACCGACAATTGCATGAAGAATCTGCTTAGGGTTAGGCGTTTTGCGCTGCTTC
GCGATGTACGGGCCAGATATACGCGTTGACATTGATTATTGACTAGTTATTAATAGTAATCAATTACGGG
GTCATTAGTTCATAGCCCATATATGGAGTTCCGCGTTACATAACTTACGGTAAATGGCCCGCCTGGCTGA
CCGCCCAACGACCCCCGCCCATTGACGTCAATAATGACGTATGTTCCCATAGTAACGCCAATAGGGACTT
TCCATTGACGTCAATGGGTGGAGTATTTACGGTAAACTGCCCACTTGGCAGTACATCAAGTGTATCATAT
GCCAAGTACGCCCCCTATTGACGTCAATGACGGTAAATGGCCCGCCTGGCATTATGCCCAGTACATGACC
TTATGGGACTTTCCTACTTGGCAGTACATCTACGTATTAGTCATCGCTATTACCATGGTGATGCGGTTTT
GGCAGTACATCAATGGGCGTGGATAGCGGTTTGACTCACGGGGATTTCCAAGTCTCCACCCCATTGACGT
CAATGGGAGTTTGTTTTGGCACCAAAATCAACGGGACTTTCCAAAATGTCGTAACAACTCCGCCCCATTG
ACGCAAATGGGCGGTAGGCGTGTACGGTGGGAGGTCTATAGACCAGATCTGAGCCTGGGAGCTCTCTGGC
TAACTAGGGAACCCACTGCTTAAGCCTCAATAAAGCTTGCCTTGAGTGCTTCAAGTAGTGTGTGCCCGTC
TGTTGTGTGACTCTGGTAACTAGAGATCCCTCAGACCCTTTTAGTCAGTGTGGAAAATCTCTAGCAGTGG
CGCCCGAACAGGGACTTGAAAGCGAAAGGGAAACCAGAGGAGCTCTCTCGACGCAGGACTCGGCTTGCTG
AAGCGCGCACGGCAAGAGGCGAGGGGCGGCGACTGGTGAGTACGCCAAAAATTTTGACTAGCGGAGGCTA
GAAGGAGAGAGATGGGTGCGAGAGCGTCAGTATTAAGCGGGGGAGAATTAGATCGCGATGGGAAAAAATT
CGGTTAAGGCCAGGGGGAAAGAAAAAATATAAATAAACATATAGTATGGGCAAGCAGGGAGCTAGAACGA
TTCGCAGTTAATCCTGGCCTGTTAGAAACATCAGAAGGCTGTAGACAAATACTGGGACAGCTACAACCAT
CCCTTCAGACAGGATCAGAAGAACTTAGATCATTATATAATACAGTAGCAACCCTCTATTGTGTGCATCA
AAGGATAGAGATAAAAGACACCAAGGAAGCTTTAGACAAGATAGAGGAAGAGCAAAACAAAAGTAAGACC
ACCGCACAGCAAGCGGCCGGCCGCGCTGATCTTCAGACCTGGAGGAGGAGATATGAGGGACAATTGGAGA
AGTGAATTATATAAATATAAAGTAGTAAAAATTGAACCATTAGGAGTAGCACCCACCAAGGCAAAGAGAA
GAGTGGTGCAGAGAGAAAAAAGAGCAGTGGGAATAGGAGCTTTGTTCCTTGGGTTCTTGGGAGCAGCAGG
AAGCACTATGGGCGCAGCGTCAATGACGCTGACGGTACAGGCCAGACAATTATTGTCTGGTATAGTGCAG
CAGCAGAACAATTTGCTGAGGGCTATTGAGGCGCAACAGCATCTGTTGCAACTCACAGTCTGGGGCATCA
AGCAGCTCCAGGCAAGAATCCTGGCTGTGGAAAGATACCTAAAGGATCAACAGCTCCTGGGGATTTGGGG
TTGCTCTGGAAAACTCATTTGCACCACTGCTGTGCCTTGGAATGCTAGTTGGAGTAATAAATCTCTGGAA
CAGATTTGGAATCACACGACCTGGATGGAGTGGGACAGAGAAATTAACAATTACACAAGCTTAATACACT
CCTTAATTGAAGAATCGCAAAACCAGCAAGAAAAGAATGAACAAGAATTATTGGAATTAGATAAATGGGC
AAGTTTGTGGAATTGGTTTAACATAACAAATTGGCTGTGGTATATAAAATTATTCATAATGATAGTAGGA
GGCTTGGTAGGTTTAAGAATAGTTTTTGCTGTACTTTCTATAGTGAATAGAGTTAGGCAGGGATATTCAC
CATTATCGTTTCAGACCCACCTCCCAACCCCGAGGGGACCCGACAGGCCCGAAGGAATAGAAGAAGAAGG
TGGAGAGAGAGACAGAGACAGATCCATTCGATTAGTGAACGGATCGGCACTGCGTGCGCCAATTCTGCAG
ACAAATGGCAGTATTCATCCACAATTTTAAAAGAAAAGGGGGGATTGGGGGGTACAGTGCAGGGGAAAGA
ATAGTAGACATAATAGCAACAGACATACAAACTAAAGAATTACAAAAACAAATTACAAAAATTCAAAATT
TTCGGGTTTATTACAGGGACAGCAGAGATCCAGTTTGGTTAGTACCGGGCCCGCTCTAGACGTATTACCG
CCATGCATTAGTTATTAATAGTAATCAATTACGGGGTCATTAGTTCATAGCCCATATATGGAGTTCCGCG
TTACATAACTTACGGTAAATGGCCCGCCTGGCTGACCGCCCAACGACCCCCGCCCATTGACGTCAATAAT
GACGTATGTTCCCATAGTAACGCCAATAGGGACTTTCCATTGACGTCAATGGGTGGAGTATTTACGGTAA
ACTGCCCACTTGGCAGTACATCAAGTGTATCATATGCCAAGTACGCCCCCTATTGACGTCAATGACGGTA
AATGGCCCGCCTGGCATTATGCCCAGTACATGACCTTATGGGACTTTCCTACTTGGCAGTACATCTACGT
ATTAGTCATCGCTATTACCATGGTGATGCGGTTTTGGCAGTACATCAATGGGCGTGGATAGCGGTTTGAC
TCACGGGGATTTCCAAGTCTCCACCCCATTGACGTCAATGGGAGTTTGTTTTGGCACCAAAATCAACGGG
ACTTTCCAAAATGTCGTAACAACTCCGCCCCATTGACGCAAATGGGCGGTAGGCGTGTACGGTGGGAGGT
CTATATAAGCAGAGCTGGTTTAGTGAACCGTCAGATCCGCTAGCGCTACCGGGCCTGCAGGATGGGATCG
GCCATTGAACAAGATGGATTGCACGCAGGTTCTCCGGCCGCTTGGGTGGAGAGGCTATTCGGCTATGACT
GGGCACAACAGACAATCGGCTGCTCTGATGCCGCCGTGTTCCGGCTGTCAGCGCAGGGGCGCCCGGTTCT
TTTTGTCAAGACCGACCTGTCCGGTGCCCTGAATGAACTGCAGGACGAGGCAGCGCGGCTATCGTGGCTG
GCCACGACGGGCGTTCCTTGCGCAGCTGTGCTCGACGTTGTCACTGAAGCGGGAAGGGACTGGCTGCTAT
TGGGCGAAGTGCCGGGGCAGGATCTCCTGTCATCTCACCTTGCTCCTGCCGAGAAAGTATCCATCATGGC
TGATGCAATGCGGCGGCTGCATACGCTTGATCCGGCTACCTGCCCATTCGACCACCAAGCGAAACATCGC
ATCGAGCGAGCACGTACTCGGATGGAAGCCGGTCTTGTCGATCAGGATGATCTGGACGAAGAGCATCAGG
GGCTCGCGCCAGCCGAACTGTTCGCCAGGCTCAAGGCGCGCATGCCCGACGGCGAGGATCTCGTCGTGAC
CCATGGCGATGCCTGCTTGCCGAATATCATGGTGGAAAATGGCCGCTTTTCTGGATTCATCGACTGTGGC
CGGCTGGGTGTGGCGGACCGCTATCAGGACATAGCGTTGGCTACCCGTGATATTGCTGAAGAGCTTGGCG
GCGAATGGGCTGACCGCTTCCTCGTGCTTTACGGTATCGCCGCTCCCGATTCGCAGCGCATCGCCTTCTA
TCGCCTTCTTGACGAGTTCTTCTGAGCGGCCGCAAGCCTTGTTAAGTGCTCGCTTCGGCAGCACATATAC
TATGTTTGAATGAGGCTTCAGTACTTTACAGAATCGTTGCCTGCACATCTTGGAAACACTTGCTGGGATT
ACTTCTTCAGGTTAACCCAACAGAAGGCCATGGGTCTAGATAGGGATAACAGGGTAATGGTACCGGATCC
CCCAACTTCCAGGCCCGCCATAGTGATTTGATTTGCCAGCGCATCGCTATCAATCGCCGGGTTCACCCAT
TCGCGTAACCACAGTTCACTGAATTTCATAATCTATTCCTGCCTTATTTAAACTGTTTGAGGAAACGCAG
ATCGTTTTCGAAGAATGAACGCAGGTCGGTGACGCCGTAACGCAACATAGTCAGACGCTCCATCCCCATC
CCGAAGCCGAAACCAGAGTAAACTTCCGGGTCGATGCCAACGTTACGCAACACGTTCGGATGCACCATCC
CGCAGCCCAGCACTTCCAGCCATTTACCGTTTTTACCCATGACGTCCACTTCTGCAGAAGGTTCGGTAAA
CGGGAAGTAGGAAGGACGGAAGCGAATCTGCAAATCTTCCTCAAAGAAGTTACGCAGGAAGTCGTGCAGC
GTGCCTTTCAGGTTGGTAAAGCTGATGTTGGTATCAACAATCAGACCTTCCATCTGATGGAACATCGGCG
TGTGAGTCTGGTCGTAGTCGTTACGATAAACACGGCCAGGCGCGATGATACGAATCGGTGGCTGCTGGGC
TTTCATGGTGCGGATCTGTACGCCAGAGGTCTGGGTACGCAGCAGGCGGGTAGTGTCAAACCAGAAAGTG
TCGTGGTCAGCGCGCGCCGGGTGGTGACCAGGAATGTTCAGAGCATCGAAGTTATGATAATCGTCTTCGA
TTTCCGGCCCGGTTGCCACGGTAAAGCCAAGCTCACCGAAGAAACTTTCGATACGGTCGATGGTACGGGT
AACCGGATGCAGACCGCCGTTTTCAATGCGACGACCTGGCAGAGAGACATCAATCGTTTCCGCCGCCAGA
CGCGCATTCAGTGCAGCGCTTTCCAGTTCCGCTTTACGCGCATTCAGCGCCTGCTGAACCTGCTCTTTCG
CTTCGTTGATAACCGCACCAGCTGCCGGACGCTCTTCTGGCGGCAGCTCACGCAGGGTCGTCATCTGAAG
GGTTAAGTGCCCTTTTTTACCCAAATATTCGACGCGCACATTATCTAACGCGGCAACATCTGACGCCTGG
CTAATGGCCGCCTTCGCACTGGCAACCAGTTCTGCGAGATGTGACATGGTTTTCCTCATTGTGTCAGTGG
TGACACTGGTTCGTTGGACTTAGAGCCTATCCCATCAGGCTATTTTACTTGCCATTTTGGTCCCCGATAC
CGTCGACCGCGGATTACCCTGTTATCCCTAGATCTTTGGGCGGTGGCTCCCTGCCACGCGGCTCCGAACA
GAAGCTGATCTCCGAAGAGGATCTGACATGTGTTTAAACCTCGACTTAATTAAGTCGAGGGTCGACGGTA
TCGATAAGCTCGCTTCACGAGATCATGTTTAAGGGTTCCGGTTCCACTAGGTACAATTCGATATCAAGCT
TATCGATAATCAACCTCTGGATTACAAAATTTGTGAAAGATTGACTGGTATTCTTAACTATGTTGCTCCT
TTTACGCTATGTGGATACGCTGCTTTAATGCCTTTGTATCATGCTATTGCTTCCCGTATGGCTTTCATTT
TCTCCTCCTTGTATAAATCCTGGTTGCTGTCTCTTTATGAGGAGTTGTGGCCCGTTGTCAGGCAACGTGG
CGTGGTGTGCACTGTGTTTGCTGACGCAACCCCCACTGGTTGGGGCATTGCCACCACCTGTCAGCTCCTT
TCCGGGACTTTCGCTTTCCCCCTCCCTATTGCCACGGCGGAACTCATCGCCGCCTGCCTTGCCCGCTGCT
GGACAGGGGCTCGGCTGTTGGGCACTGACAATTCCGTGGTGTTGTCGGGGAAATCATCGTCCTTTCCTTG
GCTGCTCGCCTGTGTTGCCACCTGGATTCTGCGCGGGACGTCCTTCTGCTACGTCCCTTCGGCCCTCAAT
CCAGCGGACCTTCCTTCCCGCGGCCTGCTGCCGGCTCTGCGGCCTCTTCCGCGTCTTCGCCTTCGCCCTC
AGACGAGTCGGATCTCCCTTTGGGCCGCCTCCCCGCATCGATACCGTCGACCTCGATCGAGACCTAGAAA
AACATGGAGCAATCACAAGTAGCAATACAGCAGCTACCAATGCTGATTGTGCCTGGCTAGAAGCACAAGA
GGAGGAGGAGGTGGGTTTTCCAGTCACACCTCAGGTACCTTTAAGACCAATGACTTACAAGGCAGCTGTA
GATCTTAGCCACTTTTTAAAAGAAAAGGGGGGACTGGAAGGGCTAATTCACTCCCAACGAAGACAAGATA
TCCTTGATCTGTGGATCTACCACACACAAGGCTACTTCCCTGATTGGCAGAACTACACACCAGGGCCAGG
GATCAGATATCCACTGACCTTTGGATGGTGCTACAAGCTAGTACCAGTTGAGCAAGAGAAGGTAGAAGAA
GCCAATGAAGGAGAGAACACCCGCTTGTTACACCCTGTGAGCCTGCATGGGATGGATGACCCGGAGAGAG
AAGTATTAGAGTGGAGGTTTGACAGCCGCCTAGCATTTCATCACATGGCCCGAGAGCTGCATCCGGACTG
TACTGGGTCTCTCTGGTTAGACCAGATCTGAGCCTGGGAGCTCTCTGGCTAACTAGGGAACCCACTGCTT
AAGCCTCAATAAAGCTTGCCTTGAGTGCTTCAAGTAGTGTGTGCCCGTCTGTTGTGTGACTCTGGTAACT
AGAGATCCCTCAGACCCTTTTAGTCAGTGTGGAAAATCTCTAGCAGCATGTGAGCAAAAGGCCAGCAAAA
GGCCAGGAACCGTAAAAAGGCCGCGTTGCTGGCGTTTTTCCATAGGCTCCGCCCCCCTGACGAGCATCAC
AAAAATCGACGCTCAAGTCAGAGGTGGCGAAACCCGACAGGACTATAAAGATACCAGGCGTTTCCCCCTG
GAAGCTCCCTCGTGCGCTCTCCTGTTCCGACCCTGCCGCTTACCGGATACCTGTCCGCCTTTCTCCCTTC
GGGAAGCGTGGCGCTTTCTCATAGCTCACGCTGTAGGTATCTCAGTTCGGTGTAGGTCGTTCGCTCCAAG
CTGGGCTGTGTGCACGAACCCCCCGTTCAGCCCGACCGCTGCGCCTTATCCGGTAACTATCGTCTTGAGT
CCAACCCGGTAAGACACGACTTATCGCCACTGGCAGCAGCCACTGGTAACAGGATTAGCAGAGCGAGGTA
TGTAGGCGGTGCTACAGAGTTCTTGAAGTGGTGGCCTAACTACGGCTACACTAGAAGAACAGTATTTGGT
ATCTGCGCTCTGCTGAAGCCAGTTACCTTCGGAAAAAGAGTTGGTAGCTCTTGATCCGGCAAACAAACCA
CCGCTGGTAGCGGTGGTTTTTTTGTTTGCAAGCAGCAGATTACGCGCAGAAAAAAAGGATCTCAAGAAGA
TCCTTTGATCTTTTCTACGGGGTCTGACGCTCAGTGGAACGAAAACTCACGTTAAGGGATTTTGGTCATG
AGATTATCAAAAAGGATCTTCACCTAGATCCTTTTAAATTAAAAATGAAGTTTTAAATCAATCTAAAGTA
TATATGAGTAAACTTGGTCTGACAGTTACCAATGCTTAATCAGTGAGGCACCTATCTCAGCGATCTGTCT
ATTTCGTTCATCCATAGTTGCCTGACTCCCCGTCGTGTAGATAACTACGATACGGGAGGGCTTACCATCT
GGCCCCAGTGCTGCAATGATACCGCGAGACCCACGCTCACCGGCTCCAGATTTATCAGCAATAAACCAGC
CAGCCGGAAGGGCCGAGCGCAGAAGTGGTCCTGCAACTTTATCCGCCTCCATCCAGTCTATTAATTGTTG
CCGGGAAGCTAGAGTAAGTAGTTCGCCAGTTAATAGTTTGCGCAACGTTGTTGCCATTGCTACAGGCATC
GTGGTGTCACGCTCGTCGTTTGGTATGGCTTCATTCAGCTCCGGTTCCCAACGATCAAGGCGAGTTACAT
GATCCCCCATGTTGTGCAAAAAAGCGGTTAGCTCCTTCGGTCCTCCGATCGTTGTCAGAAGTAAGTTGGC
CGCAGTGTTATCACTCATGGTTATGGCAGCACTGCATAATTCTCTTACTGTCATGCCATCCGTAAGATGC
TTTTCTGTGACTGGTGAGTACTCAACCAAGTCATTCTGAGAATAGTGTATGCGGCGACCGAGTTGCTCTT
GCCCGGCGTCAATACGGGATAATACCGCGCCACATAGCAGAACTTTAAAAGTGCTCATCATTGGAAAACG
TTCTTCGGGGCGAAAACTCTCAAGGATCTTACCGCTGTTGAGATCCAGTTCGATGTAACCCACTCGTGCA
CCCAACTGATCTTCAGCATCTTTTACTTTCACCAGCGTTTCTGGGTGAGCAAAAACAGGAAGGCAAAATG
CCGCAAAAAAGGGAATAAGGGCGACACGGAAATGTTGAATACTCATACTCTTCCTTTTTCAATATTATTG
AAGCATTTATCAGGGTTATTGTCTCATGAGCGGATACATATTTGAATGTATTTAGAAAAATAAACAAATA
GGGGTTCCGCGCACATTTCCCCGAAAAGTGCCACCTGAC
