>Addgene plasmid #11659 | pPRIME-CMV-Neo-recipient | addgene partial sequence | sequence record 18404 | 11659 with Neo-F
GAGGGGGAGGGCTGACGCTTCCTCGTGCTTTACGGTATCGCCGCTCCCGATTCGCAGCGCATCGCCTTCT
ATCGCCTTCTTGACGAGTTCTTCTGAGCGGCCGCAAGCCTTGTTAAGTGCTCGCTTCGGCAGCACATATA
CTATGTTGAATGAGGCTTCAGTACTTTACAGAATCGTTGCCTGCACATCTTGGAAACACTTGCTGGGATT
ACTTCTTCAGGTTAACCCAACAGAAGGCCATGGGTCTAGATAGGGATAACAGGGTAATGGTACCGGATCC
CCCAACTTCCAGGCCCGCCATAGTGATTTGATTTGCCAGCGCATCGCTATCAATCGCCGGGTTCACCCAT
TCGCGTAACCACAGTTCACTGAATTTCATAATCTATTCCTGCCTTATTTAAACTGTTTGAGGAAACGCAG
ATCGTTTTCGAAGAATGAACGCAGGTCGGTGACGCCGTAACGCAACATAGTCAGACGCTCCATCCCCATC
CCGAAGCCGAAACCAGAGTAAACTTCCGGGTCGATGCCAACGTTACGCAACACGTTCGGATGCACCATCC
CGCAGCCCAGCACTTCCAGCCATTTACCGTTTTTACCCATGACGTCCACTTCTGCAGAAGGTTCGGTAAA
CGGGAAGTAGGAAGGACGGAAGCGAATCTGCAAATCTTCCTCAAAGAAGTTACGCAGGAAGTCGTGCAGC
GTGCCTTTCAGGTTGGTAAAGCTGATGTTGGTATCAACAATCAGACCTTCCATCTGATGGAACATCGGCG
TGTGAGTCTGGTCGTAGTCGTTACGATAAACACGGCCAGGCGCGANGATACGANTCGGTGGCTGCTGGGC
TTTCTGGG
